>Addgene plasmid #234707 | GFP-SET(1-218) | addgene full sequence | sequence record 467795 | Addgene NGS Result
TAGTTATTAATAGTAATCAATTACGGGGTCATTAGTTCATAGCCCATATATGGAGTTCCGCGTTACATAA
CTTACGGTAAATGGCCCGCCTGGCTGACCGCCCAACGACCCCCGCCCATTGACGTCAATAATGACGTATG
TTCCCATAGTAACGCCAATAGGGACTTTCCATTGACGTCAATGGGTGGAGTATTTACGGTAAACTGCCCA
CTTGGCAGTACATCAAGTGTATCATATGCCAAGTACGCCCCCTATTGACGTCAATGACGGTAAATGGCCC
GCCTGGCATTATGCCCAGTACATGACCTTATGGGACTTTCCTACTTGGCAGTACATCTACGTATTAGTCA
TCGCTATTACCATGGTGATGCGGTTTTGGCAGTACATCAATGGGCGTGGATAGCGGTTTGACTCACGGGG
ATTTCCAAGTCTCCACCCCATTGACGTCAATGGGAGTTTGTTTTGGCACCAAAATCAACGGGACTTTCCA
AAATGTCGTAACAACTCCGCCCCATTGACGCAAATGGGCGGTAGGCGTGTACGGTGGGAGGTCTATATAA
GCAGAGCTGGTTTAGTGAACCGTCAGATCCGCTAGCGCTACCGGTCGCCACCATGGTGAGCAAGGGCGCC
GAGCTGTTCACCGGCATCGTGCCCATCCTGATCGAGCTGAATGGCGATGTGAATGGCCACAAGTTCAGCG
TGAGCGGCGAGGGCGAGGGCGATGCCACCTACGGCAAGCTGACCCTGAAGTTCATCTGCACCACCGGCAA
GCTGCCTGTGCCCTGGCCCACCCTGGTGACCACCCTGAGCTACGGCGTGCAGTGCTTCTCACGCTACCCC
GATCACATGAAGCAGCACGACTTCTTCAAGAGCGCCATGCCTGAGGGCTACATCCAGGAGCGCACCATCT
TCTTCGAGGATGACGGCAACTACAAGTCGCGCGCCGAGGTGAAGTTCGAGGGCGATACCCTGGTGAATCG
CATCGAGCTGACCGGCACCGATTTCAAGGAGGATGGCAACATCCTGGGCAATAAGATGGAGTACAACTAC
AACGCCCACAATGTGTACATCATGACCGACAAGGCCAAGAATGGCATCAAGGTGAACTTCAAGATCCGCC
ACAACATCGAGGATGGCAGCGTGCAGCTGGCCGACCACTACCAGCAGAATACCCCCATCGGCGATGGCCC
TGTGCTGCTGCCCGATAACCACTACCTGTCCACCCAGAGCGCCCTGTCCAAGGACCCCAACGAGAAGCGC
GATCACATGATCTACTTCGGCTTCGTGACCGCCGCCGCCATCACCCACGGCATGGATGAGCTGTACAAGT
CCGGACTCAGATCCATGTCGGCGCAGGCGGCCAAAGTCAGTAAAAAGGAGCTCAATTCCAACCACGACGG
GGCCGACGAGACCTCAGAAAAAGAACAGCAAGAAGCGATTGAACACATTGATGAAGTACAAAATGAAATA
GACAGACTTAATGAACAAGCCAGTGAGGAGATTTTGAAAGTAGAACAGAAATATAACAAACTCCGCCAAC
CATTTTTTCAGAAGAGGTCAGAATTGATCGCCAAAATCCCAAATTTTTGGGTAACAACATTTGTCAACCA
TCCACAAGTGTCTGCACTGCTTGGGGAGGAAGATGAAGAGGCACTGCATTATTTGACCAGAGTTGAAGTG
ACAGAATTTGAAGATATTAAATCAGGTTACAGAATAGATTTTTATTTTGATGAAAATCCTTACTTTGAAA
ATAAAGTTCTCTCCAAAGAATTTCATCTGAATGAGAGTGGTGATCCATCTTCGAAGTCCACCGAAATCAA
ATGGAAATCTGGAAAGGATTTGACGAAACGTTCGAGTCAAACGCAGAATAAAGCCAGCAGGAAGAGGCAG
CATGAGGAACCAGAGAGCTTCTTTACCTGGTTTACTGACCATTCTGATGCAGGTGCTGATGAGTTAGGAG
AGGTCATCAAAGATGATATTTGGCCAAACCCATTACAGTGGGATCCACCGGATCTAGATAACTGATCATA
ATCAGCCATACCACATTTGTAGAGGTTTTACTTGCTTTAAAAAACCTCCCACACCTCCCCCTGAACCTGA
AACATAAAATGAATGCAATTGTTGTTGTTAACTTGTTTATTGCAGCTTATAATGGTTACAAATAAAGCAA
TAGCATCACAAATTTCACAAATAAAGCATTTTTTTCACTGCATTCTAGTTGTGGTTTGTCCAAACTCATC
AATGTATCTTAACGCGTAAATTGTAAGCGTTAATATTTTGTTAAAATTCGCGTTAAATTTTTGTTAAATC
AGCTCATTTTTTAACCAATAGGCCGAAATCGGCAAAATCCCTTATAAATCAAAAGAATAGACCGAGATAG
GGT
[37 nt withheld, positions 2384-2420]
AAAGAACGTGGACTCCAACGTCAAAGG
[49 nt withheld, positions 2448-2496]
T
[91 nt withheld, positions 2498-2588]
G
[124 nt withheld, positions 2590-2713]
CAGGTGGCACTTTTCGGGGAAATGTGCGCGGAACCCCTATTTGTTTATTTTTCTAAATACATTCAAATAT
GTATCCGCTCATGAGACAATAACCCTGATAAATGCTTCAATAATATTGAAAAAGGAAGAGTCCTGAGGCG
GAAAGAACCAGCTGTGGAATGTGTGTCAGTTAGGGTGTGGAAAGTCCCCAGGCTCCCCAGCAGGCAGAAG
TATGCAAAGCATGCATCTCAATTAGTCAGCAACCAGGTGTGGAAAGTCCCCAGGCTCCCCAGCAGGCAGA
AGTATGCAAAGCATGCATCTCAATTAGTCAGCAACCATAGTCCCGCCCCTAACTCCGCCCATCCCGCCCC
TAACTCCGCCCAGTTCCGCCCATTCTCCGCCCCATGGCTGACTAATTTTTTTTATTTATGCAGAGGCCGA
GGCCGCCTCGGCCTCTGAGCTATTCCAGAAGTAGTGAGGAGGCTTTTTTGGAGGCCTAGGCTTTTGCAAA
GATCGATCAAGAGACAGGATGAGGATCGTTTCGCATGATTGAACAAGATGGATTGCACGCAGGTTCTCCG
GCCGCTTGGGTGGAGAGGCTATTCGGCTATGACTGGGCACAACAGACAATCGGCTGCTCTGATGCCGCCG
TGTTCCGGCTGTCAGCGCAGGGGCGCCCGGTTCTTTTTGTCAAGACCGACCTGTCCGGTGCCCTGAATGA
ACTGCAAGACGAGGCAGCGCGGCTATCGTGGCTGGCCACGACGGGCGTTCCTTGCGCAGCTGTGCTCGAC
GTTGTCACTGAAGCGGGAAGGGACTGGCTGCTATTGGGCGAAGTGCCGGGGCAGGATCTCCTGTCATCTC
ACCTTGCTCCTGCCGAGAAAGTATCCATCATGGCTGATGCAATGCGGCGGCTGCATACGCTTGATCCGGC
TACCTGCCCATTCGACCACCAAGCGAAACATCGCATCGAGCGAGCACGTACTCGGATGGAAGCCGGTCTT
GTCGATCAGGATGATCTGGACGAAGAGCATCAGGGGCTCGCGCCAGCCGAACTGTTCGCCAGGCTCAAGG
CGAGCATGCCCGACGGCGAGGATCTCGTCGTGACCCATGGCGATGCCTGCTTGCCGAATATCATGGTGGA
AAATGGCCGCTTTTCTGGATTCATCGACTGTGGCCGGCTGGGTGTGGCGGACCGCTATCAGGACATAGCG
TTGGCTACCCGTGATATTGCTGAAGAGCTTGGCGGCGAATGGGCTGACCGCTTCCTCGTGCTTTACGGTA
TCGCCGCTCCCGATTCGCAGCGCATCGCCTTCTATCGCCTTCTTGACGAGTTCTTCTGAGCGGGACTCTG
GGGTTCGAAATGACCGACCAAGCGACGCCCAACCTGCCATCACGAGATTTCGATTCCACCGCCGCCTTCT
ATGAAAGGTTGGGCTTCGGAATCGTTTTCCGGGACGCCGGCTGGATGATCCTCCAGCGCGGGGATCTCAT
GCTGGAGTTCTTCGCCCACCCTAGGGGGAGGCTAACTGAAACACGGAAGGAGACAATACCGGAAGGAACC
CGCGCTATGACGGCAATAAAAAGACAGAATAAAACGCACGGTGTTGGGTCGTTTGTTCATAAACGCGGGG
TTCGGTCCCAGGGCTGGCACTCTGTCGATACCCCACCGAGACCCCATTGGGGCCAATACGCCCGCGTTTC
TTCCTTTTCCCCACCCCACCCCCCAAGTTCGGGTGAAGGCCCAGGGCTCGCAGCCAACGTCGGGGCGGCA
GGCCCTGCCATAGCCTCAGGTTACTCATATATACTTTAGATTGATTTAAAACTTCATTTTTAATTTAAAA
GGATCTAGGTGAAGATCCTTTTTGATAATCTCATGACCAAAATCCCTTAACGTGAGTTTTCGTTCCACTG
AGCGTCAGACCCCGTAGAAAAGATCAAAGGATCTTCTTGAGATCCTTTTTTTCTGCGCGTAATCTGCTGC
TTGCAAACAAAAAAACCACCGCTACCAGCGGTGGTTTGTTTGCCGGATCAAGAGCTACCAACTCTTTTTC
CGAAGGTAACTGGCTTCAGCAGAGCGCAGATACCAAATACTGTTCTTCTAGTGTAGCCGTAGTTAGGCCA
CCACTTCAAGAACTCTGTAGCACCGCCTACATACCTCGCTCTGCTAATCCTGTTACCAGTGGCTGCTGCC
AGTGGCGATAAGTCGTGTCTTACCGGGTTGGACTCAAGACGATAGTTACCGGATAAGGCGCAGCGGTCGG
GCTGAACGGGGGGTTCGTGCACACAGCCCAGCTTGGAGCGAACGACCTACACCGAACTGAGATACCTACA
GCGTGAGCTATGAGAAAGCGCCACGCTTCCCGAAGGGAGAAAGGCGGACAGGTATCCGGTAAGCGGCAGG
GTCGGAACAGGAGAGCGCACGAGGGAGCTTCCAGGGGGAAACGCCTGGTATCTTTATAGTCCTGTCGGGT
TTCGCCACCTCTGACTTGAGCGTCGATTTTTGTGATGCTCGTCAGGGGGGCGGAGCCTATGGAAAAACGC
CAGCAACGCGGCCTTTTTACGGTTCCTGGCCTTTTGCTGGCCTTTTGCTCACATGTTCTTTCCTGCGTTA
TCCCCTGATTCTGTGGATAACCGTATTACCGCCATGCAT
Features (pLannotate 1.2.2; 14 found; start..end, strand, type, name):
     61..364     +  enhancer       CMV enhancer: human cytomegalovirus immediate early enhancer
    365..568     +  promoter       CMV promoter: human cytomegalovirus (CMV) immediate early promoter
    613..1329    +  CDS            AcGFP1: AcGFP1 is a basic (constitutively fluorescent) green fluorescent protein, derived from Aequorea coerulescens.
   1399..2022    +  CDS            SET (fragment): SET_HUMAN - Experimental evidence at protein level: Swiss-Prot protein existence level 1. Multitasking protein, involved in apoptosis, transcription, nucleosome assembly and histone chaperoning. Isoform 2 anti-apoptotic activity is mediated by inhibition of the GZMA-activated DNase, NME1. In the course of cytotoxic T-lymphocyte (CTL)-induced apoptosis, GZMA cleaves SET, disrupting its binding to NME1 and releasing NME1 inhibition. Isoform 1 and isoform 2 are potent inhibitors of protein phosphatase 2A. Isoform 1 and isoform 2 inhibit EP300/CREBBP and PCAF- mediated acetylation of histones (HAT
   2023..2107    +  CDS            large T antigen (fragment): large T antigen from SV40 (simian virus 40)
   2130..2251    +  polyA_signal   SV40 poly(A) signal: SV40 polyadenylation signal
   2285..2713    -  rep_origin     f1 ori (sequence partly withheld): f1 bacteriophage origin of replication; arrow indicates direction of (+) strand synthesis
   2740..2844    +  promoter       AmpR promoter: bla
   2846..3203    +  promoter       SV40 promoter: SV40 enhancer and early promoter
   3238..4032    +  CDS            NeoR/KanR: aminoglycoside phosphotransferase from Tn5; aph(3')-II (or nptII); confers resistance to neomycin, kanamycin, and G418 (Geneticin®)
   4053..4205    +  CDS            ble (fragment): BLE_KLEPN - Experimental evidence at protein level: Swiss-Prot protein existence level 1. Binding protein with a strong affinity to the bleomycin family of antibiotics. Binds to CL990; an antimitotic-antibiotic compound. From Klebsiella pneumoniae.
   4264..4311    +  polyA_signal   HSV TK poly(A) signal: herpes simplex virus thymidine kinase polyadenylation signal (Cole and Stacy, 1985)
   4402..4418    -  polyA_signal   bGH poly(A) signal (fragment): bovine growth hormone polyadenylation signal
   4640..5228    +  rep_origin     ori: high-copy-number ColE1/pMB1/pBR322/pUC origin of replication
