[The description below was written by a language model from this plasmid's Addgene catalogue record and pLannotate feature annotations shown in this document.]
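Description:
GFP-SET(1-218) is a mammalian expression plasmid built on the pAcGFP-C1 backbone, with a total size of about 5.3 kb. It expresses the green fluorescent protein AcGFP1, derived from Aequorea coerulescens, fused at its C-terminus to a truncated form of the human SET protein. Transcription is driven by the human cytomegalovirus immediate early enhancer and promoter and terminated by an SV40 polyadenylation signal. The insert, generated by PCR and introduced by restriction cloning downstream of the AcGFP1 reading frame, encodes only the N-terminal portion of SET (residues 1-218), so the C-terminal part of the protein is absent. SET is a multifunctional protein described as a histone chaperone and nucleosome assembly factor, an inhibitor of protein phosphatase 2A, and a regulator of histone acetylation and apoptosis. The feature table also flags a short fragment matching SV40 large T antigen directly after the SET segment. This sits next to the SV40 poly(A) region, and the record does not explain its role.

The plasmid is maintained at high copy in E. coli through a ColE1/pUC-type origin, and it also carries an f1 phage origin. A single NeoR/KanR gene (aminoglycoside phosphotransferase from Tn5) provides both selections. A bacterial promoter drives it for kanamycin resistance in bacteria, and the SV40 enhancer/early promoter with an HSV TK poly(A) signal drives it for G418 selection in mammalian cells. Small annotated fragments of ble and the bGH poly(A) signal appear to be residual or incidental matches in the backbone. The stated purpose is expression of GFP fused to C-terminally truncated SET. Such a construct suits comparing the localisation or interactions of the deletion mutant with full-length SET, and the associated publication concerns histone H2B phosphorylation and mitotic chromosome segregation.
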