Addgene plasmid #234707: GFP-SET(1-218)
Purpose: expression of GFP in fusion with a C-terminally truncated SET protein
Depositing lab: Lienhard Schmitz. Depositing organization: Justus Liebig-Universitaet Giessen. Publication: CDK1-mediated phosphorylation at H2B serine 6 is required for mitotic chromosome segregation. Seibert M, Kruger M, Watson NA, Sen O, Daum JR, Slotman JA, Braun T, Houtsmuller AB, Gorbsky GJ, Jacob R, Kracht M, Higgins JMG, Schmitz ML. J Cell Biol. 2019 Apr 1;218(4):1164-1181. doi: 10.1083/jcb.201806057. Epub 2019 Feb 14. PubMed 30765437.
Backbone
  Vector backbone: pAcGFP-C1
  Backbone size w/o insert (bp): 4731
  Total vector size (bp): 5342
  Vector type: Mammalian Expression
  Selectable markers: Neomycin (select with G418)
Growth in bacteria
  Bacterial resistance: Kanamycin, 50 μg/mL
  Growth temperature: 37°C
  Growth strain: DH5alpha
  Copy number: High Copy
Gene/Insert
  Gene/Insert name: SET
  Species: H. sapiens (human)
  Insert size (bp): 682
  Mutation: expresses only the N-terminal SET part (1-218)
  Entrez Gene: SET (a.k.a. 2PP2A, I2PP2A, IGAAD, IPP2A2, MRD58, PHAPII, TAF-I, TAF-IBETA)
  Promoter: CMV
  Tag / fusion protein: AcGFP (N terminal on backbone)
  Cloning method: Restriction Enzyme; 5′ cloning site Kpm2I (not destroyed); 3′ cloning site BclI (not destroyed)
  Sequencing primers: 5′ AcGFP1; 3′ SV40 poly A reverse
Resource information
  A portion of this plasmid was derived from a plasmid made by: PCR
Terms and licenses: Academic/Nonprofit Terms; Industry Terms: Not Available to Industry
How to cite: GFP-SET(1-218) was a gift from Lienhard Schmitz (Addgene plasmid # 234707 ; http://n2t.net/addgene:234707 ; RRID:Addgene_234707)
